>Addgene plasmid #53142 | pET11a-SUMO2 | depositor full sequence | sequence record 82757 | pET11a-SUMO2 sequence 5919 bps
TTCTTGAAGACGAAAGGGCCTCGTGATACGCCTATTTTTATAGGTTAATGTCATGATAATAATGGTTTCT
TAGACGTCAGGTGGCACTTTTCGGGGAAATGTGCGCGGAACCCCTATTTGTTTATTTTTCTAAATACATT
CAAATATGTATCCGCTCATGAGACAATAACCCTGATAAATGCTTCAATAATATTGAAAAAGGAAGAGTAT
GAGTATTCAACATTTCCGTGTCGCCCTTATTCCCTTTTTTGCGGCATTTTGCCTTCCTGTTTTTGCTCAC
CCAGAAACGCTGGTGAAAGTAAAAGATGCTGAAGATCAGTTGGGTGCACGAGTGGGTTACATCGAACTGG
ATCTCAACAGCGGTAAGATCCTTGAGAGTTTTCGCCCCGAAGAACGTTTTCCAATGATGAGCACTTTTAA
AGTTCTGCTATGTGGCGCGGTATTATCCCGTGTTGACGCCGGGCAAGAGCAACTCGGTCGCCGCATACAC
TATTCTCAGAATGACTTGGTTGAGTACTCACCAGTCACAGAAAAGCATCTTACGGATGGCATGACAGTAA
GAGAATTATGCAGTGCTGCCATAACCATGAGTGATAACACTGCGGCCAACTTACTTCTGACAACGATCGG
AGGACCGAAGGAGCTAACCGCTTTTTTGCACAACATGGGGGATCATGTAACTCGCCTTGATCGTTGGGAA
CCGGAGCTGAATGAAGCCATACCAAACGACGAGCGTGACACCACGATGCCTGCAGCAATGGCAACAACGT
TGCGCAAACTATTAACTGGCGAACTACTTACTCTAGCTTCCCGGCAACAATTAATAGACTGGATGGAGGC
GGATAAAGTTGCAGGACCACTTCTGCGCTCGGCCCTTCCGGCTGGCTGGTTTATTGCTGATAAATCTGGA
GCCGGTGAGCGTGGGTCTCGCGGTATCATTGCAGCACTGGGGCCAGATGGTAAGCCCTCCCGTATCGTAG
TTATCTACACGACGGGGAGTCAGGCAACTATGGATGAACGAAATAGACAGATCGCTGAGATAGGTGCCTC
ACTGATTAAGCATTGGTAACTGTCAGACCAAGTTTACTCATATATACTTTAGATTGATTTAAAACTTCAT
TTTTAATTTAAAAGGATCTAGGTGAAGATCCTTTTTGATAATCTCATGACCAAAATCCCTTAACGTGAGT
TTTCGTTCCACTGAGCGTCAGACCCCGTAGAAAAGATCAAAGGATCTTCTTGAGATCCTTTTTTTCTGCG
CGTAATCTGCTGCTTGCAAACAAAAAAACCACCGCTACCAGCGGTGGTTTGTTTGCCGGATCAAGAGCTA
CCAACTCTTTTTCCGAAGGTAACTGGCTTCAGCAGAGCGCAGATACCAAATACTGTCCTTCTAGTGTAGC
CGTAGTTAGGCCACCACTTCAAGAACTCTGTAGCACCGCCTACATACCTCGCTCTGCTAATCCTGTTACC
AGTGGCTGCTGCCAGTGGCGATAAGTCGTGTCTTACCGGGTTGGACTCAAGACGATAGTTACCGGATAAG
GCGCAGCGGTCGGGCTGAACGGGGGGTTCGTGCACACAGCCCAGCTTGGAGCGAACGACCTACACCGAAC
TGAGATACCTACAGCGTGAGCTATGAGAAAGCGCCACGCTTCCCGAAGGGAGAAAGGCGGACAGGTATCC
GGTAAGCGGCAGGGTCGGAACAGGAGAGCGCACGAGGGAGCTTCCAGGGGGAAACGCCTGGTATCTTTAT
AGTCCTGTCGGGTTTCGCCACCTCTGACTTGAGCGTCGATTTTTGTGATGCTCGTCAGGGGGGCGGAGCC
TATGGAAAAACGCCAGCAACGCGGCCTTTTTACGGTTCCTGGCCTTTTGCTGGCCTTTTGCTCACATGTT
CTTTCCTGCGTTATCCCCTGATTCTGTGGATAACCGTATTACCGCCTTTGAGTGAGCTGATACCGCTCGC
CGCAGCCGAACGACCGAGCGCAGCGAGTCAGTGAGCGAGGAAGCGGAAGAGCGCCTGATGCGGTATTTTC
TCCTTACGCATCTGTGCGGTATTTCACACCGCATATATGGTGCACTCTCAGTACAATCTGCTCTGATGCC
GCATAGTTAAGCCAGTATACACTCCGCTATCGCTACGTGACTGGGTCATGGCTGCGCCCCGACACCCGCC
AACACCCGCTGACGCGCCCTGACGGGCTTGTCTGCTCCCGGCATCCGCTTACAGACAAGCTGTGACCGTC
TCCGGGAGCTGCATGTGTCAGAGGTTTTCACCGTCATCACCGAAACGCGCGAGGCAGCTGCGGTAAAGCT
CATCAGCGTGGTCGTGAAGCGATTCACAGATGTCTGCCTGTTCATCCGCGTCCAGCTCGTTGAGTTTCTC
CAGAAGCGTTAATGTCTGGCTTCTGATAAAGCGGGCCATGTTAAGGGCGGTTTTTTCCTGTTTGGTCACT
GATGCCTCCGTGTAAGGGGGATTTCTGTTCATGGGGGTAATGATACCGATGAAACGAGAGAGGATGCTCA
CGATACGGGTTACTGATGATGAACATGCCCGGTTACTGGAACGTTGTGAGGGTAAACAACTGGCGGTATG
GATGCGGCGGGACCAGAGAAAAATCACTCAGGGTCAATGCCAGCGCTTCGTTAATACAGATGTAGGTGTT
CCACAGGGTAGCCAGCAGCATCCTGCGATGCAGATCCGGAACATAATGGTGCAGGGCGCTGACTTCCGCG
TTTCCAGACTTTACGAAACACGGAAACCGAAGACCATTCATGTTGTTGCTCAGGTCGCAGACGTTTTGCA
GCAGCAGTCGCTTCACGTTCGCTCGCGTATCGGTGATTCATTCTGCTAACCAGTAAGGCAACCCCGCCAG
CCTAGCCGGGTCCTCAACGACAGGAGCACGATCATGCGCACCCGTGGCCAGGACCCAACGCTGCCCGAGA
TGCGCCGCGTGCGGCTGCTGGAGATGGCGGACGCGATGGATATGTTCTGCCAAGGGTTGGTTTGCGCATT
CACAGTTCTCCGCAAGAATTGATTGGCTCCAATTCTTGGAGTGGTGAATCCGTTAGCGAGGTGCCGCCGG
CTTCCATTCAGGTCGAGGTGGCCCGGCTCCATGCACCGCGACGCAACGCGGGGAGGCAGACAAGGTATAG
GGCGGCGCCTACAATCCATGCCAACCCGTTCCATGTGCTCGCCGAGGCGGCATAAATCGCCGTGACGATC
AGCGGTCCAGTGATCGAAGTTAGGCTGGTAAGAGCCGCGAGCGATCCTTGAAGCTGTCCCTGATGGTCGT
CATCTACCTGCCTGGACAGCATGGCCTGCAACGCGGGCATCCCGATGCCGCCGGAAGCGAGAAGAATCAT
AATGGGGAAGGCCATCCAGCCTCGCGTCGCGAACGCCAGCAAGACGTAGCCCAGCGCGTCGGCCGCCATG
CCGGCGATAATGGCCTGCTTCTCGCCGAAACGTTTGGTGGCGGGACCAGTGACGAAGGCTTGAGCGAGGG
CGTGCAAGATTCCGAATACCGCAAGCGACAGGCCGATCATCGTCGCGCTCCAGCGAAAGCGGTCCTCGCC
GAAAATGACCCAGAGCGCTGCCGGCACCTGTCCTACGAGTTGCATGATAAAGAAGACAGTCATAAGTGCG
GCGACGATAGTCATGCCCCGCGCCCACCGGAAGGAGCTGACTGGGTTGAAGGCTCTCAAGGGCATCGGTC
GAGATCCCGGTGCCTAATGAGTGAGCTAACTTACATTAATTGCGTTGCGCTCACTGCCCGCTTTCCAGTC
GGGAAACCTGTCGTGCCAGCTGCATTAATGAATCGGCCAACGCGCGGGGAGAGGCGGTTTGCGTATTGGG
CGCCAGGGTGGTTTTTCTTTTCACCAGTGAGACGGGCAACAGCTGATTGCCCTTCACCGCCTGGCCCTGA
GAGAGTTGCAGCAAGCGGTCCACGCTGGTTTGCCCCAGCAGGCGAAAATCCTGTTTGATGGTGGTTAACG
GCGGGATATAACATGAGCTGTCTTCGGTATCGTCGTATCCCACTACCGAGATATCCGCACCAACGCGCAG
CCCGGACTCGGTAATGGCGCGCATTGCGCCCAGCGCCATCTGATCGTTGGCAACCAGCATCGCAGTGGGA
ACGATGCCCTCATTCAGCATTTGCATGGTTTGTTGAAAACCGGACATGGCACTCCAGTCGCCTTCCCGTT
CCGCTATCGGCTGAATTTGATTGCGAGTGAGATATTTATGCCAGCCAGCCAGACGCAGACGCGCCGAGAC
AGAACTTAATGGGCCCGCTAACAGCGCGATTTGCTGGTGACCCAATGCGACCAGATGCTCCACGCCCAGT
CGCGTACCGTCTTCATGGGAGAAAATAATACTGTTGATGGGTGTCTGGTCAGAGACATCAAGAAATAACG
CCGGAACATTAGTGCAGGCAGCTTCCACAGCAATGGCATCCTGGTCATCCAGCGGATAGTTAATGATCAG
CCCACTGACGCGTTGCGCGAGAAGATTGTGCACCGCCGCTTTACAGGCTTCGACGCCGCTTCGTTCTACC
ATCGACACCACCACGCTGGCACCCAGTTGATCGGCGCGAGATTTAATCGCCGCGACAATTTGCGACGGCG
CGTGCAGGGCCAGACTGGAGGTGGCAACGCCAATCAGCAACGACTGTTTGCCCGCCAGTTGTTGTGCCAC
GCGGTTGGGAATGTAATTCAGCTCCGCCATCGCCGCTTCCACTTTTTCCCGCGTTTTCGCAGAAACGTGG
CTGGCCTGGTTCACCACGCGGGAAACGGTCTGATAAGAGACACCGGCATACTCTGCGACATCGTATAACG
TTACTGGTTTCACATTCACCACCCTGAATTGACTCTCTTCCGGGCGCTATCATGCCATACCGCGAAAGGT
TTTGCGCCATTCGATGGTGTCCGGGATCTCGACGCTCTCCCTTATGCGACTCCTGCATTAGGAAGCAGCC
CAGTAGTAGGTTGAGGCCGTTGAGCACCGCCGCCGCAAGGAATGGTGCATGCAAGGAGATGGCGCCCAAC
AGTCCCCCGGCCACGGGGCCTGCCACCATACCCACGCCGAAACAAGCGCTCATGAGCCCGAAGTGGCGAG
CCCGATCTTCCCCATCGGTGATGTCGGCGATATAGGCGCCAGCAACCGCACCTGTGGCGCCGGTGATGCC
GGCCACGATGCGTCCGGCGTAGAGGATCGAGATCTCGATCCCGCGAAATTAATACGACTCACTATAGGGG
AATTGTGAGCGGATAACAATTCCCCTCTAGAAATAATTTTGTTTAACTTTAAGAAGGAGATATACATATG
TCCGAGGAGAAGCCCAAGGAGGGTGTGAAGACAGAGAATGACCACATCAACCTGAAGGTGGCCGGGCAGG
ACGGCTCCGTGGTGCAGTTCAAGATCAAGAGGCACACGCCGCTGAGCAAGCTGATGAAGGCCTACTGCGA
GAGGCAGGGCTTGTCAATGAGGCAGATCAGATTCAGGTTCGACGGGCAGCCAATCAATGAAACTGACACT
CCAGCACAGCTGGAGATGGAGGACGAGGACACCATCGACGTGTTCCAGCAGCAGACGGGAGGTTAGGATC
CGGCTGCTAACAAAGCCCGAAAGGAAGCTGAGTTGGCTGCTGCCACCGCTGAGCAATAACTAGCATAACC
CCTTGGGGCCTCTAAACGGGTCTTGAGGGGTTTTTTGCTGAAAGGAGGAACTATATCCGGATATCCCGCA
AGAGGCCCGGCAGTACCGGCATAACCAAGCCTATGCCTACAGCATCCAGGGTGACGGTGCCGAGGATGAC
GATGAGCGCATTGTTAGATTTCATACACGGTGCCTGACTGCGTTAGCAATTTAACTGTGATAAACTACCG
CATTAAAGCTTATCGATGATAAGCTGTCAAACATGAGAA
Features (pLannotate 1.2.2; 19 found; start..end, strand, type, name):
    104..208     +  promoter       AmpR promoter: bla
    209..1069    +  CDS            AmpR: β-lactamase; bla; confers resistance to ampicillin, carbenicillin, and related antibiotics
   1240..1828    +  rep_origin     ori: high-copy-number ColE1/pMB1/pBR322/pUC origin of replication
   2014..2156    -  misc_feature   bom: basis of mobility region from pBR322
   2258..2449    -  CDS            rop: Rop protein, which maintains plasmids at low copy number; rop
   2466..2846    +  CDS            YPB1_ECOLX: Protein predicted: Swiss-Prot protein existence level 4. From Escherichia coli.
   3088..3712    -  CDS            TcR (fragment): tetracycline efflux protein; tet; confers resistance to tetracycline
   3727..3748    -  protein_bind   CAP binding site: CAP binding activates transcription in the presence of cAMP. E. coli catabolite activator protein
   3761..4843    -  CDS            lacI: lac repressor; lacI; The lac repressor binds to the lac operator to inhibit transcription in E. coli. This inhibition can be relieved by adding lactose or isopropyl-β-D-thiogalactopyranoside (IPTG).
   4844..4921    -  promoter       lacI promoter: lacI
   4929..5208    -  CDS            TcR (fragment): tetracycline efflux protein; tet; confers resistance to tetracycline
   5230..5248    +  promoter       T7 promoter: promoter for bacteriophage T7 RNA polymerase
   5249..5273    +  protein_bind   lac operator: The lac repressor binds to the lac operator to inhibit transcription in E. coli. This inhibition can be relieved by adding lactose or isopropyl-β-D-thiogalactopyranoside (IPTG). lac repressor encoded by lacI
   5288..5310    +  RBS            RBS: efficient ribosome binding site from bacteriophage T7 gene 10 (Olins and Rangwala, 1989)
   5318..5593    +  CDS            SUMO3: human small ubiquitin-related modifier 3
   5603..5652    +  CDS            SET1 (fragment): solubility-enhancement tag derived from T7 phage gene 10B
   5660..5707    +  terminator     T7 terminator: transcription terminator for bacteriophage T7 RNA polymerase
   5730..5834    -  CDS            TcR (fragment): tetracycline efflux protein; tet; confers resistance to tetracycline
   5882..5910    -  promoter       tet promoter: E. coli promoter for tetracycline efflux protein gene
