[The description below was written by a language model from this plasmid's Addgene catalogue record and pLannotate feature annotations shown in this document.]
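Description:
pET11a-SUMO2 is a bacterial expression plasmid built on the Novagen pET11a backbone for producing untagged, mature human SUMO2 (amino acids 1-92) in E. coli. The roughly 5.9 kb plasmid replicates from a pBR322-type ColE1/pMB1 origin accompanied by the bom region and the rop gene, which keeps copy number low, consistent with the low-copy designation in the record. Selection is through the bla gene (β-lactamase, ampicillin resistance) under its own promoter. Several tetracycline-resistance fragments and the tet promoter appear in the annotation, but these are non-functional remnants of the pBR322 ancestry of the pET backbone.

The 279 bp insert was cloned between NdeI and BamHI, both sites retained, so that translation begins at the vector's start codon without any added tag. Expression is driven by a T7 promoter followed by a lac operator and the strong ribosome binding site from T7 gene 10, with a T7 terminator downstream. A plasmid-borne lacI gene supplies lac repressor, so transcription is held off until IPTG induction in a host that provides T7 RNA polymerase. A short annotated fragment related to T7 gene 10 lies between the insert and the terminator; given the stated untagged product, it is presumably backbone sequence outside the reading frame.

Nomenclature is a point to note: the depositor calls the protein SUMO2 (alternate names Smt3A, SUMO3), whereas the linked gene entry and the automated annotation label it SUMO3, reflecting historical inconsistency in naming these paralogues. The mature form ends at the processed C-terminus required for conjugation, and the associated work concerns reconstituting sumoylation reactions in vitro with recombinant components.
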