Addgene plasmid #53142: pET11a-SUMO2
Purpose: E.coli expression of untagged mature human SUMO2 (amino acids 1-92)
Depositing lab: Frauke Melchior. Depositing organization: Universitaet Heidelberg. Publication: Recombinant reconstitution of sumoylation reactions in vitro. Flotho A, Werner A, Winter T, Frank AS, Ehret H, Melchior F. Methods Mol Biol. 2012;832:93-110. doi: 10.1007/978-1-61779-474-2_5. PubMed 22350878.
Backbone
  Vector backbone: pET11a
  Backbone manufacturer: Novagen
  Backbone size w/o insert (bp): 5677
  Total vector size (bp): 5919
  Vector type: Bacterial Expression
Growth in bacteria
  Bacterial resistance: Ampicillin, 100 μg/mL
  Growth temperature: 37°C
  Growth strain: DH5alpha
  Copy number: Low Copy
Gene/Insert
  Gene/Insert name: SUMO2 (alt names: Smt3A; SUMO3)
  Species: H. sapiens (human)
  Insert size (bp): 279
  Mutation: mature form (amino acids 1-92)
  GenBank ID: Uniprot P55854
  Entrez Gene: SUMO3 (a.k.a. SMT3A, SMT3H1, SUMO-3, Smt3B)
  Promoter: T7
  Cloning method: Restriction Enzyme; 5′ cloning site NdeI (not destroyed); 3′ cloning site BamHI (not destroyed)
  Sequencing primers: 5′ T7; 3′ T7-term
Terms and licenses: Academic/Nonprofit Terms; Industry Terms: Not Available to Industry
How to cite: pET11a-SUMO2 was a gift from Frauke Melchior (Addgene plasmid # 53142 ; http://n2t.net/addgene:53142 ; RRID:Addgene_53142)
