>Addgene plasmid #53142 | pET11a-SUMO2 | addgene partial sequence | sequence record 86473 | pBRrevBam 5'-GGTGATGTCGGCGATATAGG-3'
ATGCGTCCGGCGTAGAGGATCGAGATCTCGATCCCGCGAAATTAATACGACTCACTATAGGGGAATTGTG
AGCGGATAACAATTCCCCTCTAGAAATAATTTTGTTTAACTTTAAGAAGGAGATATACATATGTCCGAGG
AGAAGCCCAAGGAGGGTGTGAAGACAGAGAATGACCACATCAACCTGAAGGTGGCCGGGCAGGACGGCTC
CGTGGTGCAGTTCAAGATCAAGAGGCACACGCCGCTGAGCAAGCTGATGAAGGCCTACTGCGAGAGGCAG
GGCTTGTCAATGAGGCAGATCAGATTCAGGTTCGACGGGCAGCCAATCAATGAAACTGACACTCCAGCAC
AGCTGGAGATGGAGGACGAGGACACCATCGACGTGTTCCAGCAGCAGACGGGAGGTTAGGATCCGGCTGC
TAACAAAGCCCGAAAGGAAGCTGAGTTGGCTGCTGCCACCGCTGAGCAATAACTAGCATAACCCCTTGGG
GCCTCTAAACGGGTCTTGAGGGGTTTTTTGCTGAAAGGAGGAACTATATCCGGATATCCCGCAAGAGGCC
CGGCAGTACCGGCATAACCAAGCCTATGCCTACAGCATCCAGGGTGACGGTGCCGAGGATGACGATGAGC
GCATTGTTAGATTTCATACACGGTGCCTGACTGCGTTAGCAATTTAACTGTGATAAACTACCGCATTAAA
GCTTATCGATGATAAGCTGTCAAACATGAGAATTCTTGAAGACGAAAGGGCCTCGTGATACGCCTATTTT
TATAGGTTAATGTCATGATAATAATGGTTTCTTAGACGTCAGGTGGCACTTTTCGGGGAAATGTGCGCGG
AACCCCTATTTGTTTATTTTTCTAAATACATTCAA
